>Addgene plasmid #61978 | pSABAD14-466 | depositor full sequence | sequence record 101290 | Expected plasmid sequence
ATCGATGCATAATGTGCCTGTCAAATGGACGAAGCAGGGATTCTGCAAACCCTATGCTACTCCGTCAAGC
CGTCAATTGTCTGATTCGTTACCAATTATGACAACTTGACGGCTACATCATTCACTTTTTCTTCACAACC
GGCACGGAACTCGCTCGGGCTGGCCCCGGTGCATTTTTTAAATACCCGCGAGAAATAGAGTTGATCGTCA
AAACCAACATTGCGACCGACGGTGGCGATAGGCATCCGGGTGGTGCTCAAAAGCAGCTTCGCCTGGCTGA
TACGTTGGTCCTCGCGCCAGCTTAAGACGCTAATCCCTAACTGCTGGCGGAAAAGATGTGACAGACGCGA
CGGCGACAAGCAAACATGCTGTGCGACGCTGGCGATATCAAAATTGCTGTCTGCCAGGTGATCGCTGATG
TACTGACAAGCCTCGCGTACCCGATTATCCATCGGTGGATGGAGCGACTCGTTAATCGCTTCCATGCGCC
GCAGTAACAATTGCTCAAGCAGATTTATCGCCAGCAGCTCCGAATAGCGCCCTTCCCCTTGCCCGGCGTT
AATGATTTGCCCAAACAGGTCGCTGAAATGCGGCTGGTGCGCTTCATCCGGGCGAAAGAACCCCGTATTG
GCAAATATTGACGGCCAGTTAAGCCATTCATGCCAGTAGGCGCGCGGACGAAAGTAAACCCACTGGTGAT
ACCATTCGCGAGCCTCCGGATGACGACCGTAGTGATGAATCTCTCCTGGCGGGAACAGCAAAATATCACC
CGGTCGGCAAACAAATTCTCGTCCCTGATTTTTCACCACCCCCTGACCGCGAATGGTGAGATTGAGAATA
TAACCTTTCATTCCCAGCGGTCGGTCGATAAAAAAATCGAGATAACCGTTGGCCTCAATCGGCGTTAAAC
CCGCCACCAGATGGGCATTAAACGAGTATCCCGGCAGCAGGGGATCATTTTGCGCTTCAGCCATACTTTT
CATACTCCCGCCATTCAGAGAAGAAACCAATTGTCCATATTGCATCAGACATTGCCGTCACTGCGTCTTT
TACTGGCTCTTCTCGCTAACCAAACCGGTAACCCCGCTTATTAAAAGCATTCTGTAACAAAGCGGGACCA
AAGCCATGACAAAAACGCGTAACAAAAGTGTCTATAATCACGGCAGAAAAGTCCACATTGATTATTTGCA
CGGCGTCACACTTTGCTATGCCATAGCATTTTTATCCATAAGATTAGCGGATCCTACCTGACGCTTTTTA
TCGCAACTCTCTACTGTTTCTCCATACCCGTTTTTTTGGGCTAGAAATAATTTTGTTTAACTTTAAGAAG
GAGATATACATATGACTGTACCACACATGGAATCAATTGAGGAGATGTATAGTAAATACGCCTCGATGAA
TGGGGAATTACCATTCGATAATGGTTACGCAGTTCCATTAGATAATGTCTTTGTGTACACGTTGGACATC
GCTAGTGGTGAAATTAAGAAAACGAGGGCTTCATACATCTATCGCGAGAAGGTTGAGAAGCTCATTGAGA
TAAAACTATCCAGTGGATACTCCCTTAAGGTTACTCCCTCTCACCCAGTTCTCCTCTTTAGAGATGGCCT
GCAATGGGTCCCCGCTGCTGAAGTTAAACCTGGAGATGTTGTTGTTGGTGTTAGGGAAGAGGTACTGAGA
AGAAGAATAATATCCAAAGGAGAACTTGAATTCCATGAGGTTTCCTCGGTAAGGATAATAGATTACAATA
ACTGGGTCTACGACCTTGTAATTCCGGAAACCCACAACTTCATAGCTCCCAATGGACTTGTTCTCCATAA
TACTCAGCTAGGTACCCAGTACAAACTTATCCTGAACGGTAAAACCCTGAAAGGTGAAACCACCACCGAA
GCTGTTGACGCTGCTACCGCGGAAAAAGTTTTCAAACAGTACGCTAACGACAACGGTGTTGACGGTGAAT
GGACCTACGACGACGCTACCAAAACCTACACCGTAACGGAATTCCATCATCATCATCATCATTAAGCTTG
GCTGTTTTGGCGGATGAGAGAAGATTTTCAGCCTGATACAGATTAAATCAGAACGCAGAAGCGGTCTGAT
AAAACAGAATTTGCCTGGCGGCAGTAGCGCGGTGGTCCCACCTGACCCCATGCCGAACTCAGAAGTGAAA
CGCCGTAGCGCCGATGGTAGTGTGGGGTCCCCCATGCGAGAGTAGGGAACTGCCAGGCATCAAATAAAAC
GAAAGGCTCAGTGCAAAGACTGGGCCTTTCGTTTTATCTGTTGTTTGTCGGTGAACGCTCTCCTGAGTAG
GACAAATCCGCCGGGAGCGGATTTGAACGTTGCGAAGCAACGGCCCGGAGGGTGGCGGGCAGGACGCCCG
CCATAAACTGCCAGGCATCAAATTAAGCAGAAGGCCATCCTGACGGATGGCCTTTTTGCGTTTCTACAAA
CTCTTTGTTTATTTTTCTAAATACATTCAAATATGTATCCGCTCATGAGACAATAACCCTGATAAATGCT
TCAATAATATTGAAAAAGGAAGAGTATGAGTATTCAACATTTCCGTGTCGCCCTTATTCCCTTTTTTGCG
GCATTTTGCCTTCCTGTTTTTGCTCACCCAGAAACGCTGGTGAAAGTAAAAGATGCTGAAGATCAGTTGG
GTGCACGAGTGGGTTACATCGAACTGGATCTCAACAGCGGTAAGATCCTTGAGAGTTTTCGCCCCGAAGA
ACGTTTTCCAATGATGAGCACTTTTAAAGTTCTGCTATGTGGCGCGGTATTATCCCGTGTTGACGCCGGG
CAAGAGCAACTCGGTCGCCGCATACACTATTCTCAGAATGACTTGGTTGAGTACTCACCAGTCACAGAAA
AGCATCTTACGGATGGCATGACAGTAAGAGAATTATGCAGTGCTGCCATAACCATGAGTGATAACACTGC
GGCCAACTTACTTCTGACAACGATCGGAGGACCGAAGGAGCTAACCGCTTTTTTGCACAACATGGGGGAT
CATGTAACTCGCCTTGATCGTTGGGAACCGGAGCTGAATGAAGCCATACCAAACGACGAGCGTGACACCA
CGATGCCTGCAGCAATGGCAACAACGTTGCGCAAACTATTAACTGGCGAACTACTTACTCTAGCTTCCCG
GCAACAATTAATAGACTGGATGGAGGCGGATAAAGTTGCAGGACCACTTCTGCGCTCGGCCCTTCCGGCT
GGCTGGTTTATTGCTGATAAATCTGGAGCCGGTGAGCGTGGGTCTCGCGGTATCATTGCAGCACTGGGGC
CAGATGGTAAGCCCTCCCGTATCGTAGTTATCTACACGACGGGGAGTCAGGCAACTATGGATGAACGAAA
TAGACAGATCGCTGAGATAGGTGCCTCACTGATTAAGCATTGGTAACTGTCAGACCAAGTTTACTCATAT
ATACTTTAGATTGATT
[125 nt withheld, positions 3447-3571]
C
[141 nt withheld, positions 3573-3713]
CCTTTGACGTTGGAGTCCACGTTCTTT
[37 nt withheld, positions 3741-3777]
ACCCTATCTCGGGCTATTCTTTTGATTTATAAGGGATTTTGCCGATTTCGGCCTATTGGTTAAAAAATGA
GCTGATTTAACAAAAATTTAACGCGAATTTTAACAAAATATTAACGTTTACAATTTAAAAGGATCTAGGT
GAAGATCCTTTTTGATAATCTCATGACCAAAATCCCTTAACGTGAGTTTTCGTTCCACTGAGCGTCAGAC
CCCGTAGAAAAGATCAAAGGATCTTCTTGAGATCCTTTTTTTCTGCGCGTAATCTGCTGCTTGCAAACAA
AAAAACCACCGCTACCAGCGGTGGTTTGTTTGCCGGATCAAGAGCTACCAACTCTTTTTCCGAAGGTAAC
TGGCTTCAGCAGAGCGCAGATACCAAATACTGTCCTTCTAGTGTAGCCGTAGTTAGGCCACCACTTCAAG
AACTCTGTAGCACCGCCTACATACCTCGCTCTGCTAATCCTGTTACCAGTGGCTGCTGCCAGTGGCGATA
AGTCGTGTCTTACCGGGTTGGACTCAAGACGATAGTTACCGGATAAGGCGCAGCGGTCGGGCTGAACGGG
GGGTTCGTGCACACAGCCCAGCTTGGAGCGAACGACCTACACCGAACTGAGATACCTACAGCGTGAGCAT
TGAGAAAGCGCCACGCTTCCCGAAGGGAGAAAGGCGGACAGGTATCCGGTAAGCGGCAGGGTCGGAACAG
GAGAGCGCACGAGGGAGCTTCCAGGGGGAAACGCCTGGTATCTTTATAGTCCTGTCGGGTTTCGCCACCT
CTGACTTGAGCGTCGATTTTTGTGATGCTCGTCAGGGGGGCGGAGCCTATGGAAAAACGCCAGCAACGCG
GCCTTTTTACGGTTCCTGGCCTTTTGCTGGCCTTTTGCTCACATGTTCTTTCCTGCGTTATCCCCTGATT
CTGTGGATAACCGTATTACCGCCTTTGAGTGAGCTGATACCGCTCGCCGCAGCCGAACGACCGAGCGCAG
CGAGTCAGTGAGCGAGGAAGCGGAAGAGCGCCTGATGCGGTATTTTCTCCTTACGCATCTGTGCGGTATT
TCACACCGGATATGGTGCACTCTCAGTACAATCTGCTCTGATGCCGCATAGTTAAGCCAGTATACACTCC
GCTATCGCTACGTGACTGGGTCATGGCTGCGCCCCGACACCCGCCAACACCCGCTGACGCGCCCTGACGG
GCTTGTCTGCTCCCGGCATCCGCTTACAGACAAGCTGTGACCGTCTCCGGGAGCTGCATGTGTCAGAGGT
TTTCACCGTCATCACCGAAACGCGCGAGGCAGCAAGGAGATGGCGCCCAACAGTCCCCCGGCCACGGGGC
CTGCCACCATACCCACGCCGAAACAAGCGCTCATGAGCCCGAAGTGGCGAGCCCGATCTTCCCCATCGGT
GATGTCGGCGATATAGGCGCCAGCAACCGCACCTGTGGCGCCGGTGATGCCGGCCACGATGCGTCCGGCG
TAGAGGATCTAATTCTCATGTTTGACAGCTTATC
Features (pLannotate 1.2.2; 17 found; start..end, strand, type, name):
     96..974     -  CDS            araC: L-arabinose regulatory protein; araC
   1001..1285    +  promoter       araBAD promoter: araBAD; promoter of the L-arabinose operon of E. coli; the araC regulatory gene is transcribed in the opposite direction (Guzman et al., 1995)
   1312..1334    +  RBS            RBS: efficient ribosome binding site from bacteriophage T7 gene 10 (Olins and Rangwala, 1989)
   1345..1830    +  CDS            radA (fragment): RADA_PYRHO - Experimental evidence at protein level: Swiss-Prot protein existence level 1. Involved in DNA repair and in homologous recombination. Binds and assemble on single-stranded DNA to form a nucleoprotein filament. Hydrolyzes ATP in a ssDNA-dependent manner and promotes DNA strand exchange between homologous DNA molecules (By similarity). From Pyrococcus horikoshii (strain ATCC 700860 / DSM 12428 / JCM 9974 / NBRC 100139 / OT-3).
   1840..1997    +  CDS            GB1 (fragment): B1 domain of Streptococcal protein G effective as a solubilizing fusion partner (Cheng and Patel, 2004)
   2000..2022    +  CDS            capTEV™ (fragment): composite tag for in vivo biotinylation, TEV protease cleavage, and 6xHis tagging
   2113..2227    +  ncRNA          5S rRNA: Accession: RF00001 - 5S ribosomal RNA
   2231..2317    +  terminator     rrnB T1 terminator: Escherichia coli rrnB; transcription terminator T1 from the E. coli rrnB gene
   2409..2436    +  terminator     rrnB T2 terminator: transcription terminator T2 from the E. coli rrnB gene
   2454..2545    +  promoter       AmpR promoter: bla
   2546..3406    +  CDS            AmpR: β-lactamase; bla; confers resistance to ampicillin, carbenicillin, and related antibiotics
   3448..3828    +  rep_origin     M13 ori (sequence partly withheld): M13 bacteriophage origin of replication; arrow indicates direction of (+) strand synthesis
   4014..4602    +  rep_origin     ori: high-copy-number ColE1/pMB1/pBR322/pUC origin of replication
   4788..4928    -  misc_feature   bom: basis of mobility region from pBR322
   5030..5070    -  CDS            rop (fragment): Rop protein, which maintains plasmids at low copy number; rop
   5069..5256    -  CDS            TcR (fragment): tetracycline efflux protein; tet; confers resistance to tetracycline
   5269..6       +  promoter       tet promoter (fragment) (across the origin): E. coli promoter for tetracycline efflux protein gene
