[The description below was written by a language model from this plasmid's Addgene catalogue record and pLannotate feature annotations shown in this document.]
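Description:
pSABAD14-466 is a 5,281 bp bacterial expression plasmid built on the Invitrogen pBAD backbone for arabinose-inducible protein production in E. coli. It is maintained through a ColE1/pBR322-type origin with the adjacent bom region. The record lists it as low copy, although only a fragment of rop is annotated. Selection is by ampicillin, through the bla gene under its own promoter. An M13 phage origin is also present, and short remnants of the tetracycline resistance gene and its promoter survive from the pBR322 lineage without forming a functional marker.

The expression cassette consists of the divergently transcribed araC regulator and the araBAD promoter, followed by the bacteriophage T7 gene 10 ribosome binding site and the open reading frame, and it ends in the rrnB T1 and T2 terminators. AraC represses the promoter in the absence of L-arabinose and activates it when the sugar is supplied, giving tight, titratable control. The insert, cloned between NdeI and KpnI, is a roughly 0.5 kb fragment of the Pyrococcus horikoshii RadA intein named PhoRadAdN13, also described in the record as the C-intein. This suggests the C-terminal piece of a split intein whose short N-terminal segment is provided separately. It is fused at its C terminus to the GB1 domain of streptococcal protein G, a solubilising partner that here serves as the C-extein, followed by a hexahistidine tag. The annotation tool labels the His tag as a fragment of a composite tag.

The associated work concerns structure-based engineering and comparison of split inteins for protein ligation, so the plasmid most likely supplies one precursor for protein trans-splicing tests. Arabinose control would let it be induced independently of a partner construct, though the record does not name that partner.
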