Addgene plasmid #61978: pSABAD14-466
Purpose: PhoRadAdN13 intein
Depositing lab: Hideo Iwai. Depositing organization: University of Helsinki, Institute of Biotechnology. Publication: Structure-based engineering and comparison of novel split inteins for protein ligation. Aranko AS, Oeemig JS, Zhou D, Kajander T, Wlodawer A, Iwai H. Mol Biosyst. 2014 May;10(5):1023-34. doi: 10.1039/c4mb00021h. PubMed 24574026.
Backbone
  Vector backbone: pBAD
  Backbone manufacturer: invitrogen
  Backbone size w/o insert (bp): 4597
  Total vector size (bp): 5281
  Vector type: Bacterial Expression
Growth in bacteria
  Bacterial resistance: Ampicillin, 100 μg/mL
  Growth temperature: 37°C
  Growth strain: DH5alpha
  Copy number: Low Copy
Gene/Insert
  Gene/Insert name: PhoRadAdN13 intein (alt name: PhoRadAdN13 C-intein)
  Species: Pyrococcus horikoshii
  Insert size (bp): 495
  Promoter: pBAD
  Tag / fusion protein: GB1-H6 (C terminal on insert)
  Cloning method: Restriction Enzyme; 5′ cloning site NdeI (not destroyed); 3′ cloning site KpnI (not destroyed)
  Sequencing primers: 5′ pBAD Forward; 3′ pBAD Reverse
Terms and licenses: Academic/Nonprofit Terms; Industry Terms: Not Available to Industry
How to cite: pSABAD14-466 was a gift from Hideo Iwai (Addgene plasmid # 61978 ; http://n2t.net/addgene:61978 ; RRID:Addgene_61978)
