>Addgene plasmid #61978 | pSABAD14-466 | addgene partial sequence | sequence record 103808 | pBAD-F 5'-ATGCCATAGCATTTTTATCC-3'
TGACGCTTTTTATCGCAACTCTCTACTGTTTCTCCATACCCGTTTTTTTGGGCTAGAAATAATTTTGTTT
AACTTTAAGAAGGAGATATACATATGACTGTACCACACATGGAATCAATTGAGGAGATGTATAGTAAATA
CGCCTCGATGAATGGGGAATTACCATTCGATAATGGTTACGCAGTTCCATTAGATAATGTCTTTGTGTAC
ACGTTGGACATCGCTAGTGGTGAAATTAAGAAAACGAGGGCTTCATACATCTATCGCGAGAAGGTTGAGA
AGCTCATTGAGATAAAACTATCCAGTGGATACTCCCTTAAGGTTACTCCCTCTCACCCAGTTCTCCTCTT
TAGAGATGGCCTGCAATGGGTCCCCGCTGCTGAAGTTAAACCTGGAGATGTTGTTGTTGGTGTTAGGGAA
GAGGTACTGAGAAGAAGAATAATATCCAAAGGAGAACTTGAATTCCATGAGGTTTCCTCGGTAAGGATAA
TAGATTACAATAACTGGGTCTACGACCTTGTAATTCCGGAAACCCACAACTTCATAGCTCCCAATGGACT
TGTTCTCCATAATACTCAGCTAGGTACCCAGTACAAACTTATCCTGAACGGTAAAACCCTGAAAGGTGAA
ACCACCACCGAAGCTGTTGACGCTGCTACCGCGGAAAAAGTTTTCAAACAGTACGCTAACGACAACGGTG
TTGACGGTGAATGGACCTACGACGACGCTACCAAAACCTACACCGTAACGGAATTCCATCATCATCATCA
TCATTAAGCTTGGCTGTTTTGGCGGATGAGAGAAGATTTTCAGCCTGATACAGATTAAATCAGAACGCAG
AAGCGGTCTGATAAAA
