>Addgene plasmid #61978 | pSABAD14-466 | addgene partial sequence | sequence record 103809 | pBAD-R 5'-GATTTAATCTGTATCAGG-3'
GCCAAGCTTAATGATGATGATGATGATGGAATTCCGTTACGGTGTAGGTTTTGGTAGCGTCGTCGTAGGT
CCATTCACCGTCAACACCGTTGTCGTTAGCGTACTGTTTGAAAACTTTTTCCGCGGTAGCAGCGTCAACA
GCTTCGGTGGTGGTTTCACCTTTCAGGGTTTTACCGTTCAGGATAAGTTTGTACTGGGTACCTAGCTGAG
TATTATGGAGAACAAGTCCATTGGGAGCTATGAAGTTGTGGGTTTCCGGAATTACAAGGTCGTAGACCCA
GTTATTGTAATCTATTATCCTTACCGAGGAAACCTCATGGAATTCAAGTTCTCCTTTGGATATTATTCTT
CTTCTCAGTACCTCTTCCCTAACACCAACAACAACATCTCCAGGTTTAACTTCAGCAGCGGGGACCCATT
GCAGGCCATCTCTAAAGAGGAGAACTGGGTGAGAGGGAGTAACCTTAAGGGAGTATCCACTGGATAGTTT
TATCTCAATGAGCTTCTCAACCTTCTCGCGATAGATGTATGAAGCCCTCGTTTTCTTAATTTCACCACTA
GCGATGTCCAACGTGTACACAAAGACATTATCTAATGGAACTGCGTAACCATTATCGAATGGTAATTCCC
CATTCATCGAGGCGTATTTACTATACATCTCCTCAATTGATTCCATGTGTGGTACAGTCATATGTATATC
TCCTTCTTAAAGTTAAACAAAATTATTTCTAGCCCAAAAAAACGGGTATGGAGAAACAGTAGAGAGTTGC
